Addgene plasmid #236591: AiP14452: pAAV-3xSP10ins-AiE0351h-minBG-SYFP2-WPRE3-BarcodeJ-BGHpA (Alias: CN4452)
Purpose: Barcoded enhancer AAV vector for multiplexed screening applications; AiE0351h is an enhancer active in striatal MSNs
Depositing lab: Jonathan Ting. Depositing organization: Allen Institute. Publication: Enhancer AAV toolbox for accessing and perturbing striatal cell types and circuits. Hunker AC, Wirthlin ME, Gill G, Johansen NJ, Hooper M, Omstead V, Vargas S, Lerma MN, Taskin N, Weed N, Laird WD, Bishaw YM, Bendrick JL, Gore BB, Ben-Simon Y, Opitz-Araya X, Martinez RA, Way SW, Thyagarajan B, Otto S, Sanchez REA, Alexander JR, Amaya A, Amster A, Arbuckle J, Ayala A, Baker PM, Barcelli T, Barta S, Bertagnolli D, Bielstein C, Bishwakarma P, Bowlus J, Boyer G, Brouner K, Casian B, Casper T, Chakka AB, Chakrabarty R, Chong P, Clark M, Colbert K, Daniel S, Dawe T, Departee M, DiValentin P, Donadio NP, Dotson NI, Dwivedi D, Egdorf T, Fliss T, Gary A, Goldy J, Grasso C, Groce EL, Gudsnuk K, Han W, Haradon Z, Hastings S, Helback O, Ho WV, Huang C, Johnson T, Jones DL, Juneau Z, Kenney J, Leibly M, Li S, Liang E, Loeffler H, Lusk NA, Madigan Z, Malloy J, Malone J, McCue R, Melchor J, Mich JK, Moosman S, Morin E, Naidoo R, Newman D, Ngo K, Nguyen K, Oster AL, Ouellette B, Oyama AA, Pena N, Pham T, Phillips E, Pom C, Potekhina L, Ransford S, Ray PL, Reding M, Rette DF, Reynoldson C, Rimorin C, Sigler AR, Rocha DB, Ronellenfitch K, Ruiz A, Sawyer L, Sevigny JP, Shapovalova NV, Shepard N, Shulga L, Soliman S, Staats B, Taormina MJ, Tieu M, Wang Y, Wilkes J, Wood T, Zhou T, Williford A, Dee N, Mollenkopf T, Ng L, Esposito L, Kalmbach BE, Yao S, Ariza J, Collman F, Mufti S, Smith K, Waters J, Ersing I, Patrick M, Zeng H, Lein ES, Kojima Y, Horwitz G, Owen SF, Levi BP, Daigle TL, Tasic B, Bakken TE, Ting JT. Neuron. 2025 May 21;113(10):1507-1524.e17. doi: 10.1016/j.neuron.2025.04.035. PubMed 40403704.
Backbone
  Vector backbone: pAAV
  Vector type: AAV
Growth in bacteria
  Bacterial resistance: Ampicillin, 100 μg/mL
  Growth temperature: 30°C
  Growth strain: NEB Stable
  Copy number: Unknown
Gene/Insert
  Gene/Insert name: SYFP2
Terms and licenses: Academic/Nonprofit Terms; Industry Terms: Not Available to Industry
How to cite: AiP14452: pAAV-3xSP10ins-AiE0351h-minBG-SYFP2-WPRE3-BarcodeJ-BGHpA (Alias: CN4452) was a gift from Jonathan Ting (Addgene plasmid # 236591 ; http://n2t.net/addgene:236591 ; RRID:Addgene_236591)
