[The description below was written by a language model from this plasmid's Addgene catalogue record and pLannotate feature annotations shown in this document.]
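Description:
AiP14452: pAAV-3xSP10ins-AiE0351h-minBG-SYFP2-WPRE3-BarcodeJ-BGHpA (alias CN4452) is a 4,895 nt AAV transfer plasmid built on a pAAV backbone and used to package a recombinant enhancer-reporter genome. It is propagated in bacteria through a high-copy ColE1/pUC-type origin and selected with ampicillin via the β-lactamase gene and its native promoter. An f1 phage origin and small remnants of pBR322 bom and rop sequences are also present in the backbone. The payload is flanked by AAV2 inverted terminal repeats, which provide the signals for genome replication and packaging. One ITR is annotated in full, while the other is detected only as short fragments in the sequencing-derived record, a common outcome for these repeat-rich, recombination-prone elements.

Between the ITRs, the annotation identifies the SYFP2 coding sequence (a fast-maturing monomeric yellow fluorescent protein), two WPRE fragments consistent with the shortened WPRE3 element that boosts transcript stability and expression, and the bovine growth hormone polyadenylation signal. The region upstream of SYFP2 is unannotated. According to the construct name, it holds three copies of an SP10 insulator, the AiE0351h enhancer and a minimal beta-globin promoter (minBG). The name also places BarcodeJ between WPRE3 and the polyA, where it would be included in the transcript. In this design the minimal promoter has little intrinsic activity, so SYFP2 expression depends on the enhancer, which is recorded as active in striatal medium spiny neurons. The transcribed barcode allows this vector to be pooled with other barcoded enhancer AAVs and read out by sequencing in multiplexed screens of enhancer specificity and strength.
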