Features (pLannotate 1.2.2; 14 found; start..end, strand, type, name):
    106..157     +  misc_feature   bom (fragment): basis of mobility region from pBR322
    162..302     -  repeat_region  AAV2 ITR: inverted terminal repeat of adeno-associated virus serotype 2 inverted
   1073..1789    +  CDS            SYFP2: SYFP2 is a basic (constitutively fluorescent) yellow fluorescent protein published in 2006, derived from Aequorea victoria. It is reported to be a very rapidly-maturing monomer with moderate acid sensitivity.
   1829..1986    +  misc_feature   WPRE (fragment): woodchuck hepatitis virus posttranscriptional regulatory element
   1992..2072    +  misc_feature   WPRE (fragment): woodchuck hepatitis virus posttranscriptional regulatory element
   2101..2212    +  polyA_signal   bGH poly(A) signal: bovine growth hormone polyadenylation signal
   2365..2392    -  repeat_region  AAV2 ITR (fragment): inverted terminal repeat of adeno-associated virus serotype 2 inverted
   2421..2448    -  repeat_region  AAV2 ITR (fragment): inverted terminal repeat of adeno-associated virus serotype 2 inverted
   2521..3109    -  rep_origin     ori: high-copy-number ColE1/pMB1/pBR322/pUC origin of replication
   3280..4140    -  CDS            AmpR: β-lactamase; bla; confers resistance to ampicillin, carbenicillin, and related antibiotics
   4141..4245    -  promoter       AmpR promoter: bla
   4340..4375    +  CDS            rop (fragment): Rop protein, which maintains plasmids at low copy number; rop
   4477..4526    +  misc_feature   bom (fragment): basis of mobility region from pBR322
   4527..87      -  rep_origin     f1 ori (across the origin) (sequence partly withheld): f1 bacteriophage origin of replication; arrow indicates direction of (+) strand synthesis
>Addgene plasmid #236591 | AiP14452: pAAV-3xSP10ins-AiE0351h-minBG-SYFP2-WPRE3-BarcodeJ-BGHpA (Alias: CN4452) | addgene full sequence | sequence record 470331 | Addgene NGS Result
CGGGCGCTAA
[95 nt withheld, positions 11-105]
TATGCGGTGTGAAATACCGCACAGATGCGTAAGGAGAAAATACCGCATCAGGCGCCCCTGCAGGCAGCTG
CGCGCTCGCTCGCTCACTGAGGCCGCCCGGGCAAAGCCCGGGCGTCGGGCGACCTTTGGTCGCCCGGCCT
CAGTGAGCGAGCGAGCGCGCAGAGAGGGAGTGGCCAACTCCATCACTAGGGGTTCCTGCGGCCGCACGCG
CCGGTACCGAAGCTACCCCTAACACACTATTCTACACACAGAAAATGCTCTTCACTAGGAAGCTACCCCT
AACACACTATTCTACACACAGAAAATGCTCTTCACTAGGAAGCTACCCCTAACACACTATTCTACACACA
GAAAATGCTCTTCACTAGACGCGTAGACTGAGGAGACGCCTCAGAGGAATTTGTACGGGGAAAGGTCTGA
GGAAAAAGGATCGGATCCCAATGGGCCGAACTCCTTCAAAATGTTCCCGAGGTCCACGTGACGTTCCCTC
CTCCCACCCAGCCCTTCTTTCTGTGAAGGGTGACACACCTCCTAGAAAGAAATCTGACTCCCCTCATTGT
GTTTTTAAAATAACTCTCATTATTCCTCCTCTGAAGGTTATTTTCAAACTCTTTATAACTCGATTTTTTT
TTAAATGCAAAGACAAGGAATCAAATCTGCCAACTTTCTATCAGAGAAACTCGGGTTTCTAACTTTTAAA
GTGGGATTATATGTCTTCTCCAATATATGGGCTCCCTGCTTTTATAACATGCTGCTGTTACATCTAATAA
AAACCATTTTGAATGAAGGCAGCCTTTCATCGAGCTCGATTCAGCCGGGAGCTTAGGGAGGGGAGGTCAC
TTCATAAGGGCTTGGGGGGGGAGTTGGAGCCACGAGTCGTCCAGCCGGAGCCCCGTGTGGCTGTGCTCCG
GCCTCAGAAGCATCCCCGGATCCAGATCTTTCGAAGCTAGCGCTACCGGTCGCCACCATGGTGAGCAAGG
GCGAGGAGCTGTTCACCGGGGTGGTGCCCATCCTGGTCGAGCTGGACGGCGACGTAAACGGCCACAAGTT
CAGCGTGTCCGGCGAGGGCGAGGGCGATGCCACCTACGGCAAGCTGACCCTGAAGCTGATCTGCACCACC
GGCAAGCTGCCCGTGCCCTGGCCCACCCTCGTGACCACCCTGGGCTACGGCGTGCAGTGCTTCGCCCGCT
ACCCCGACCACATGAAGCAGCACGACTTCTTCAAGTCCGCCATGCCCGAAGGCTACGTCCAGGAGCGCAC
CATCTTCTTCAAGGACGACGGCAACTACAAGACCCGCGCCGAGGTGAAGTTCGAGGGCGACACCCTGGTG
AACCGCATCGAGCTGAAGGGCATCGACTTCAAGGAGGACGGCAACATCCTGGGGCACAAGCTGGAGTACA
ACTACAACAGCCACAACGTCTATATCACCGCCGACAAGCAGAAGAACGGCATCAAGGCCAACTTCAAGAT
CCGCCACAACATCGAGGACGGCGGCGTGCAGCTCGCCGACCACTACCAGCAGAACACCCCCATCGGCGAC
GGCCCCGTGCTGCTGCCCGACAACCACTACCTGAGCTACCAGTCCAAGCTGAGCAAAGACCCCAACGAGA
AGCGCGATCACATGGTCCTGCTGGAGTTCGTGACCGCCGCCGGGATCACTCTCGGCATGGACGAGCTGTA
CAAGTAAGTCGACGGCGCGCCGCGGCCGCGAATTCGATATCATAATCAACCTCTGGATTACAAAATTTGT
GAAAGATTGACTGGTATTCTTAACTATGTTGCTCCTTTTACGCTATGTGGATACGCTGCTTTAATGCCTT
TGTATCATGCTATTGCTTCCCGTATGGCTTTCATTTTCTCCTCCTTGTATAAATCCTGGTTAGTTCTTGC
CACGGCGGAACTCATCGCCGCCTGCCTTGCCCGCTGCTGGACAGGGGCTCGGCTGTTGGGCACTGACAAT
TCCGTGGCTCGAGCATGCCTCCGAGAGATCTTCGACTGTGCCTTCTAGTTGCCAGCCATCTGTTGTTTGC
CCCTCCCCCGTGCCTTCCTTGACCCTGGAAGGTGCCACTCCCACTGTCCTTTCCTAATAAAATGAGGAAA
TTGCATCGCATTGTCTGAGTAGGTGTCATTCTATTCTGGGGGGTGGGGTGGGGCAGGACAGCAAGGGGGA
GGATTGGGAAGACAATAGCAGGCATGAGATCTCACGTGCGGACCGAGCGGCCGCAGGAACCCCTAGTGAT
GGAGTTGGCCACTCCCTCTCTGCGCGCTCGCTCGCTCACTGAGGCCGGGCGACCAAAGGTCGCCCGACGC
CCGGGCGGCCTCAGTGAGCGAGCGAGCGCGCAGCTGCCTGCAGGACATGTGAGCAAAAGGCCAGCAAAAG
GCCAGGAACCGTAAAAAGGCCGCGTTGCTGGCGTTTTTCCATAGGCTCCGCCCCCCTGACGAGCATCACA
AAAATCGACGCTCAAGTCAGAGGTGGCGAAACCCGACAGGACTATAAAGATACCAGGCGTTTCCCCCTGG
AAGCTCCCTCGTGCGCTCTCCTGTTCCGACCCTGCCGCTTACCGGATACCTGTCCGCCTTTCTCCCTTCG
GGAAGCGTGGCGCTTTCTCATAGCTCACGCTGTAGGTATCTCAGTTCGGTGTAGGTCGTTCGCTCCAAGC
TGGGCTGTGTGCACGAACCCCCCGTTCAGCCCGACCGCTGCGCCTTATCCGGTAACTATCGTCTTGAGTC
CAACCCGGTAAGACACGACTTATCGCCACTGGCAGCAGCCACTGGTAACAGGATTAGCAGAGCGAGGTAT
GTAGGCGGTGCTACAGAGTTCTTGAAGTGGTGGCCTAACTACGGCTACACTAGAAGAACAGTATTTGGTA
TCTGCGCTCTGCTGAAGCCAGTTACCTTCGGAAAAAGAGTTGGTAGCTCTTGATCCGGCAAACAAACCAC
CGCTGGTAGCGGTGGTTTTTTTGTTTGCAAGCAGCAGATTACGCGCAGAAAAAAAGGATCTCAAGAAGAT
CCTTTGATCTTTTCTACGGGGTCTGACGCTCAGTGGAACGAAAACTCACGTTAAGGGATTTTGGTCATGA
GATTATCAAAAAGGATCTTCACCTAGATCCTTTTAAATTAAAAATGAAGTTTTAAATCAATCTAAAGTAT
ATATGAGTAAACTTGGTCTGACAGTTACCAATGCTTAATCAGTGAGGCACCTATCTCAGCGATCTGTCTA
TTTCGTTCATCCATAGTTGCCTGACTCCCCGTCGTGTAGATAACTACGATACGGGAGGGCTTACCATCTG
GCCCCAGTGCTGCAATGATACCGCGAGACCCACGCTCACCGGCTCCAGATTTATCAGCAATAAACCAGCC
AGCCGGAAGGGCCGAGCGCAGAAGTGGTCCTGCAACTTTATCCGCCTCCATCCAGTCTATTAATTGTTGC
CGGGAAGCTAGAGTAAGTAGTTCGCCAGTTAATAGTTTGCGCAACGTTGTTGCCATTGCTACAGGCATCG
TGGTGTCACGCTCGTCGTTTGGTATGGCTTCATTCAGCTCCGGTTCCCAACGATCAAGGCGAGTTACATG
ATCCCCCATGTTGTGCAAAAAAGCGGTTAGCTCCTTCGGTCCTCCGATCGTTGTCAGAAGTAAGTTGGCC
GCAGTGTTATCACTCATGGTTATGGCAGCACTGCATAATTCTCTTACTGTCATGCCATCCGTAAGATGCT
TTTCTGTGACTGGTGAGTACTCAACCAAGTCATTCTGAGAATAGTGTATGCGGCGACCGAGTTGCTCTTG
CCCGGCGTCAATACGGGATAATACCGCGCCACATAGCAGAACTTTAAAAGTGCTCATCATTGGAAAACGT
TCTTCGGGGCGAAAACTCTCAAGGATCTTACCGCTGTTGAGATCCAGTTCGATGTAACCCACTCGTGCAC
CCAACTGATCTTCAGCATCTTTTACTTTCACCAGCGTTTCTGGGTGAGCAAAAACAGGAAGGCAAAATGC
CGCAAAAAAGGGAATAAGGGCGACACGGAAATGTTGAATACTCATACTCTTCCTTTTTCAATATTATTGA
AGCATTTATCAGGGTTATTGTCTCATGAGCGGATACATATTTGAATGTATTTAGAAAAATAAACAAATAG
GGGTTCCGCGCACATTTCCCCGAAAAGTGCCACCTGACGTCTAAGAAACCATTATTATCATGACATTAAC
CTATAAAAATAGGCGTATCACGAGGCCCTTTCGTCTCGCGCGTTTCGGTGATGACGGTGAAAACCTCTGA
CACATGCAGCTCCCGGAGACGGTCACAGCTTGTCTGTAAGCGGATGCCGGGAGCAGACAAGCCCGTCAGG
GCGCGTCAGCGGGTGTTGGCGGGTGTCGGGGCTGGCTTAACTATGCGGCATCAGAGCAGATTGTACTGAG
AGTGCACCATAAAATTGTAAACGTTAATATTTTGTTAAAATTCGCGTTAAATTTTTGTTAAATCAGCTCA
TTTTTTAACCAATAGACCGAAATCGGCAAAATCCCTTATAAATCAAAAGAATAGCCCGAGATAGAGT
[37 nt withheld, positions 4653-4689]
AAAGAACGTGGACTCCAACGTCAAAGG
[141 nt withheld, positions 4717-4857]
G
[37 nt withheld, positions 4859-4895]
